>Addgene plasmid #17363 | pNCA | addgene partial sequence | sequence record 23308 | Amp-R 5'-ATAATACCGCGCCACATAGC-3'
CTCTCAAGGATCTTACCGCTGTTGAGATCCAGTTCGATGTAACCCACTCGTGCACCCAACTGATCTTCAG
CATCTTTTACTTTCACCAGCGTTTCTGGGTGAGCAAAAACAGGAAGGCAAAATGCCGCAAAAAAGGGAAT
AAGGGCGACACGGAAATGTTGAATACTCATACTCTTCCTTTTTCAATATTATTGAAGCATTTATCAGGGT
TATTGTCTCATGAGCGGATACATATTTGAATGTATTTAGAAAAATAAACAAATAGGGGTTCCGCGCACAT
TTCCCCGAAAAGTGCCACCTGACGTCTAAGAAACCATTATTATCATGACATTAACCTATAAAAATAGGCG
TATCACGAGGCCCTTTCGTCTTCAAGAATTCTCATGTTTGACAGCTTATCATCGATTAGTCCAATTTGTT
AAAGACAGGATATCAGTGGTCCAGGCTCTAGTTTTGACTCAACAATATCACCAGCTGAAGCCTATAGAGT
ACGAGCCATAGATAAAATAAAAGATTTTATTTAGTCTCCAGAAAAAGGGGGGAATGAAAGACCCCACCTG
TAGGTTTGGCAAGCTAGCTTAAGTAACGCCATTTTGCAAGGCATGGAAAAATACATAACTGAGAATAGAG
AAGTTCAGATCAAGGTCAGGAACAGATGGAACAGCTGAATATGGGCCAAACAGGATATCTGTGGTAAGCA
GTTCCTGCCCCGGCTCAGGGC
