>Addgene plasmid #17363 | pNCA | addgene partial sequence | sequence record 207188 | Addgene Partial NGS Result
AATGAAAGACCCCACCTGTAGGTTTGGCAAGCTAGCTTAAGTAACGCCATTTTGCAAGGCATGGAAAAAT
ACATAACTGAGAATAGAGAAGTTCAGATCAAGGTCAGGAACAGATGGAACAGCTGAATATGGGCCAAACA
GGATATCTGTGGTAAGCAGTTCCTGCCCCGGCTCAGGGCCAAGAACAGATGGAACAGCTGAATATGGGCC
AAACAGGATATCTGTGGTAAGCAGTTCCTGCCCCGGCTCAGGGCCAAGAACAGATGGTCCCCAGATGCGG
TCCAGCCCTCAGCAGTTTCTAGAGAACCATCAGATGTTTCCAGGGTGCCCCAAGGACCTGAAATGACCCT
GTGCCTTATTTGAACTAACCAATCAGTTCGCTTCTCGCTTCTGTTCGCGCGCTTCTGCTCCCCGAGCTCA
ATAAAAGAGCCCACAACCCCTCACTCGGCGCGCCAGTCCTCCGATTGACTGAGTCGCCCGGGTACCCGTG
TATCCAATAAACCCTCTTGCAGTTGCATCCGACTTGTGGTCTCGCTGTTCCTTGGGAGGGTCTCCTCTGA
GTGATTGACTACCCGTCAGCGGGGGTCTTTCATTTGGGGGCTCGTCCGGGATCGGGAGACCCCTGCCCAG
GGACCACCGACCCACCACCGGGAGGTAAGCTGGCCAGCAACTTATCTGTGTCTGTCCGATTGTCTAGTGT
CTATGACTGATTTTATGCGCCTGCGTCGGTACTAGTTAGCTAACTAGCTCTGTATCTGGCGGACCCGTGG
TGGAACTGACGAGTTCGGAACACCCGGCCGCAACCCTGGGAGACGTCCCAGGGACTTCGGGGGCCGTTTT
TGTGGCCCGACCTGAGTCCAAAAATCCCGATCGTTTTGGACTCTTTGGTGCACCCCCCTTAGAGGAGGGA
TATGTGGTTCTGGTAGGAGACGAGAACCTAAAACAGTTCCCGCCTCCGTCTGAATTTTTGCTTTCGGTTT
GGGACCGAAGCCGCGCCGCGCGTCTTGTCTGCTGCAGCATCGTTCTGTGTTGTCTCTGTCTGACTGTGTT
TCTGTATTTGTCTGAAAATATGGGCCAGACTGTTACCACTCCCTTAAGTTTGACCTTAGGTCACTGGAAA
GATGTCGAGCGGATCGCTCACAACCAGTCGGTAGATGTCAAGAAGAGACGTTGGGTTACCTTCTGCTCTG
CAGAATGGCCAACCTTTAACGTCGGATGGCCGCGAGACGGCACCTTTAACCGAGACCTCATCACCCAGGT
TAAGATCAAGGTCTTTTCACCTGGCCCGCATGGACACCCAGACCAGGTCCCCTACATCGTGACCTGGGAA
GCCTTGGCTTTTGACCCCCCTCCCTGGGTCAAGCCCTTTGTACACCCTAAGCCTCCGCCTCCTCTTCCTC
CATCCGCCCCGTCTCTCCCCCTTGAACCTCCTCGTTCGACCCCGCCTCGATCCTCCCTTTATCCAGCCCT
CACTCCTTCTCTAGGCGCCAAACCTAAACCTCAAGTTCTTTCTGACAGTGGGGGGCCGCTCATCGACCTA
CTTACAGAAGACCCCCCGCCTTATAGGGACCCAAGACCACCCCCTTCCGACAGGGACGGAAATGGTGGAG
AAGCGACCCCTGCGGGAGAGGCACCGGACCCCTCCCCAATGGCATCTCGCCTACGTGGGAGACGGGAGCC
CCCTGTGGCCGACTCCACTACCTCGCAGGCATTCCCCCTCCGCGCAGGAGGAAACGGACAGCTTCAATAC
TGGCCGTTCTCCTCTTCTGACCTTTACAACTGGAAAAATAATAACCCTTCTTTTTCTGAAGATCCAGGTA
AACTGACAGCTCTGATCGAGTCTGTCCTCATCACCCATCAGCCCACCTGGGACGACTGTCAGCAGCTGTT
GGGGACTCTGCTGACCGGAGAAGAAAAACAACGGGTGCTCTTAGAGGCTAGAAAGGCGGTGCGGGGCGAT
GATGGGCGCCCCACTCAACTGCCCAATGAAGTCGATGCCGCTTTTCCCCTCGAGCGCCCAGACTGGGATT
ACACCACCCAGGCAGGTAGGAACCACCTAGTCCACTATCGCCAGTTGCTCCTAGCGGGTCTCCAAAACGC
GGGCAGAAGCCCCACCAATTTGGCCAAGGTAAAAGGAATAACACAAGGGCCCAATGAGTCTCCCTCGGCC
TTCCTAGAGAGACTTAAGGAAGCCTATCGCAGGTACACTCCTTATGACCCTGAGGACCCAGGGCAAGAAA
CTAATGTGTCTATGTCTTTCATTTGGCAGTCTGCCCCAGACATTGGGAGAAAGTTAGAGAGGTTAGAAGA
TTTAAAAAACAAGACGCTTGGAGATTTGGTTAGAGAGGCAGAAAAGATCTTTAATAAACGAGAAACCCCG
GAAGAAAGAGAGGAACGTATCAGGAGAGAAACAGAGGAAAAAGAAGAACGCCGTAGGACAGAGGATGAGC
AGAAAGAGAAAGAAAGAGATCGTAGGAGACATAGAGAGATGAGCAAGCTATTGGCCACTGTCGTTAGTGG
ACAGAAACAGGATAGACAGGGAGGAGAACGAAGGAGGTCCCAACTCGATCGCGACCAGTGTGCCTACTGC
AAAGAAAAGGGGCACTGGGCTAAAGATTGTCCCAAGAAACCACGAGGACCTCGGGGACCAAGACCCCAGA
CCTCCCTCCTGACCCTAGATGACTAGGGAGGTCAGGGTCAGGAGCCCCCCCCTGAACCCAGGATAACCCT
CAAAGTCGGGGGGCAACCCGTCACCTTCCTGGTAGATACTGGGGCCCAACACTCCGTGCTGACCCAAAAT
CCTGGACCCCTAAGTGATAAGTCTGCCTGGGTCCAAGGGGCTACTGGAGGAAAGCGGTATCGCTGGACCA
CGGATCGCAAAGTACATCTAGCTACCGGTAAGGTCACCCACTCTTTCCTCCATGTACCAGACTGTCCCTA
TCCTCTGTTAGGAAGAGATTTGCTGACTAAACTAAAAGCCCAAATCCACTTTGAGGGATCAGGAGCTCAG
GTTATGGGACCAATGGGGCAGCCCCTGCAAGTGTTGACCCTAAATATAGAAGATGAGTATCGGCTACATG
AGACCTCAAAAGAGCCAGATGTTTCTCTAGGGTCCACATGGCTGTCTGATTTTCCTCAGGCCTGGGCGGA
AACCGGGGGCATGGGACTGGCAGTTCGCCAAGCTCCTCTGATCATACCTCTGAAAGCAACCTCTACCCCC
GTGTCCATAAAACAATACCCCATGTCACAAGAAGCCAGACTGGGGATCAAGCCCCACATACAGAGACTGT
TGGACCAGGGAATACTGGTACCCTGCCAGTCCCCCTGGAACACGCCCCTGCTACCCGTTAAGAAACCAGG
GACTAATGATTATAGGCCTGTCCAGGATCTGAGAGAAGTCAACAAGCGGGTGGAAGACATCCACCCCACC
GTGCCCAACCCTTACAACCTCTTGAGCGGGCTCCCACCGTCCCACCAGTGGTACACTGTGCTTGATTTAA
AGGATGCCTTTTTCTGCCTGAGACTCCACCCCACCAGTCAGCCTCTCTTCGCCTTTGAGTGGAGAGATCC
AGAGATGGGAATCTCAGGACAATTGACCTGGACCAGACTCCCACAGGGTTTCAAAAACAGTCCCACCCTG
TTTGATGAGGCACTGCACAGAGACCTAGCAGACTTCCGGATCCAGCACCCAGACTTGATCCTGCTACAGT
ACGTGGATGACTTACTGCTGGCCGCCACTTCTGAGCTAGACTGCCAACAAGGTACTCGGGCCCTGTTACA
AACCCTAGGGAACCTCGGGTATCGGGCCTCGGCCAAGAAAGCCCAAATTTGCCAGAAACAGGTCAAGTAT
CTGGGGTATCTTCTAAAAGAGGGTCAGAGATGGCTGACTGAGGCCAGAAAAGAGACTGTGATGGGGCAGC
CTACTCCGAAGACCCCTCGACAACTAAGGGAGTTCCTAGGGACGGCAGGCTTCTGTCGCCTCTGGATCCC
TGGGTTTGCAGAAATGGCAGCCCCCTTGTACCCTCTCACCAAAACGGGGACTCTGTTTAATTGGGGCCCA
GACCAACAAAAGGCCTATCAAGAAATCAAGCAAGCTCTTCTAACTGCCCCAGCCCTGGGGTTGCCAGATT
TGACTAAGCCCTTTGAACTCTTTGTCGACGAGAAGCAGGGCTACGCCAAAGGTGTCCTAACGCAAAAACT
GGGACCTTGGCGTCGGCCGGTGGCCTACCTGTCCAAAAAGCTAGACCCAGTAGCAGCTGGGTGGCCCCCT
TGCCTACGGATGGTAGCAGCCATTGCCGTACTGACAAAGGATGCAGGCAAGCTAACCATGGGACAGCCAC
TAGTCATTCTGGCCCCCCATGCAGTAGAGGCACTAGTCAAACAACCCCCCGACCGCTGGCTTTCCAACGC
CCGGATGACTCACTATCAGGCCTTGCTTTTGGACACGGACCGGGTCCAGTTCGGACCGGTGGTAGCCCTG
AACCCGGCTACGCTGCTCCCACTGCCTGAGGAAGGGCTGCAACACAACTGCCTTGATATCCTGGCCGAAG
CCCACGGAACCCGACCCGACCTAACGGACCAGCCGCTCCCAGACGCCGACCACACCTGGTACACGGATGG
AAGCAGTCTCTTACAAGAGGGACAGCGTAAGGCGGGAGCTGCGGTGACCACCGAGACCGAGGTAATCTGG
GCTAAAGCCCTGCCAGCCGGGACATCCGCTCAGCGGGCTGAACTGATAGCACTCACCCAGGCCCTAAAGA
TGGCAGAAGGTAAGAAGCTAAATGTTTATACTGATAGCCGTTATGCTTTTGCTACTGCCCATATCCATGG
AGAAATATACAGAAGGCGTGGGTTGCTCACATCAGAAGGCAAAGAGATCAAAAATAAAGACGAGATCTTG
GCCCTACTAAAAGCCCTCTTTCTGCCCAAAAGACTTAGCATAATCCATTGTCCAGGACATCAAAAGGGAC
ACAGCGCCGAGGCTAGAGGCAACCGGATGGCTGACCAAGCGGCCCGAAAGGCAGCCATCACAGAGACTCC
AGACACCTCTACCCTCCTCATAGAAAATTCATCACCCTACACCTCAGAACATTTTCATTACACAGTGACT
GATATAAAGGACCTAACCAAGTTGGGGGCCATTTATGATAAAACAAAGAAGTATTGGGTCTACCAAGGAA
AACCTGTGATGCCTGACCAGTTTACTTTTGAATTATTAGACTTTCTTCATCAGCTGACTCACCTCAGCTT
CTCAAAAATGAAGGCTCTCCTAGAGAGAAGCCACAGTCCCTACTACATGCTGAACCGGGATCGAACACTC
AAAAATATCACTGAGACCTGCAAAGCTTGTGCACAAGTCAACGCCAGCAAGTCTGCCGTTAAACAGGGAA
CGAGGGTCCGCGGGCATCGGCCCGGCACTCATTGGGAGATCGATTTCACCGAGATAAAGCCCGGATTGTA
TGGCTATAAATATCTTCTAGTTTTTATAGATACCTTTTCTGGCTGGATAGAAGCCTTCCCAACCAAGAAA
GAAACCGCCAAGGTCGTAACCAAGAAGCTACTAGAGGAGATCTTCCCCAGGTTCGGCATGCCTCAGGTAT
TGGGAACTGACAATGGGCCTGCCTTCGTCTCCAAGGTGAGTCAGACAGTGGCCGATCTGTTGGGGATTGA
TTGGAAATTACATTGTGCATACAGACCCCAAAGCTCAGGCCAGGTAGAAAGAATGAATAGAACCATCAAG
GAGACTTTAACTAAATTAACGCTTGCAACTGGCTCTAGAGACTGGGTGCTCCTACTCCCCTTAGCCCTGT
ACCGAGCCCGCAACACGCCGGGCCCCCATGGCCTCACCCCATATGAGATCTTATATGGGGCACCCCCGCC
CCTTGTAAACTTCCCTGACCCTGACATGACAAGAGTTACTAACAGCCCCTCTCTCCAAGCTCACTTACAG
GCTCTCTACTTAGTCCAGCACGAAGTCTGGAGACCTCTGGCGGCAGCCTACCAAGAACAACTGGACCGAC
CGGTGGTACCTCACCCTTACCGAGTCGGCGACACAGTGTGGGTCCGCCGACACCAGACTAAGAACCTAGA
ACCTCGCTGGAAAGGACCTTACACAGTCCTGCTGACCACCCCCACCGCCCTCAAAGTAGACGGCATCGCA
GCTTGGATACACGCCGCCCACGTGAAGGCTGCCGACCCCGGGGGTGGACCATCCTCTAGACTGACATGGC
GCGTTCAACGCTCTCAAAACCCCTTAAAAATAAGGTTAACCCGCGAGGCCCCCTAATCCCCTTAATTCTT
CTGATGCTCAGAGGGGTCAGTACTGCTTCGCCCGGCTCCAGTCCTCATCAAGTCTATAATATCACCTGGG
AGGTAACCAATGGAGATCGGGAGACGGTATGGGCAACTTCTGGCAACCACCCTCTGTGGACCTGGTGGCC
TGACCTTACCCCAGATTTATGTATGTTAGCCCACCATGGACCATCTTATTGGGGGCTAGAATATCAATCC
CCTTTTTCTTCTCCCCCGGGGCCCCCTTGTTGCTCAGGGGGCAGCAGCCCAGGCTGTTCCAGAGACTGCG
AAGAACCTTTAACCTCCCTCACCCCTCGGTGCAACACTGCCTGGAACAGACTCAAGCTAGACCAGACAAC
TCATAAATCAAATGAGGGATTTTATGTTTGCCCCGGGCCCCACCGCCCCCGAGAATCCAAGTCATGTGGG
GGTCCAGACTCCTTCTACTGTGCCTATTGGGGCTGTGAGACAACCGGTAGAGCTTACTGGAAGCCCTCCT
CATCATGGGATTTCATCACAGTAAACAACAATCTCACCTCTGACCAGGCTGTCCAGGTATGCAAAGATAA
TAAGTGGTGCAACCCCTTAGTTATTCGGTTTACAGACGCCGGGAGACGGGTTACTTCCTGGACCACAGGA
CATTACTGGGGCTTACGTTTGTATGTCTCCGGACAAGATCCAGGGCTTACATTTGGGATCCGACTCAGAT
ACCAAAATCTAGGACCCCGCGTCCCAATAGGGCCAAACCCCGTTCTGGCAGACCAACAGCCACTCTCCAA
GCCCAAACCTGTTAAGTCGCCTTCAGTCACCAAACCACCCAGTGGGACTCCTCTCTCCCCTACCCAACTT
CCACCGGCGGGAACGGAAAATAGGCTGCTAAACTTAGTAGACGGAGCCTACCAAGCCCTCAACCTCACCA
GTCCTGACAAAACCCAAGAGTGCTGGTTGTGTCTAGTAGCGGGACCCCCCTACTACGAAGGGGTTGCCGT
CCTGGGTACCTACTCCAACCATACCTCTGCTCCAGCCAACTGCTCCGTGGCCTCCCAACACAAGTTGACC
CTGTCCGAAGTGACCGGACAGGGACTCTGCATAGGAGCAGTTCCCAAAACACATCAGGCCCTATGTAATA
CCACCCAGACAAGCAGTCGAGGGTCCTATTATCTAGTTGCCCCTACAGGTACCATGTGGGCTTGTAGTAC
CGGGCTTACTCCATGCATCTCCACCACCATACTGAACCTTACCACTGATTATTGTGTTCTTGTCGAACTC
TGGCCAAGAGTCACCTATCATTCCCCCAGCTATGTTTACGGCCTGTTTGAGAGATCCAACCGACACAAAA
GAGAACCGGTGTCGTTAACCCTGGCCCTATTATTGGGTGGACTAACCATGGGGGGAATTGCCGCTGGAAT
AGGAACAGGGACTACTGCTCTAATGGCCACTCAGCAATTCCAGCAGCTCCAAGCCGCAGTACAGGATGAT
CTCAGGGAGGTTGAAAAATCAATCTCTAACCTAGAAAAGTCTCTCACTTCCCTGTCTGAAGTTGTCCTAC
AGAATCGAAGGGGCCTAGACTTGTTATTTCTAAAAGAAGGAGGGCTGTGTGCTGCTCTAAAAGAAGAATG
TTGCTTCTATGCGGACCACACAGGACTAGTGAGAGACAGCATGGCCAAATTGAGAGAGAGGCTTAATCAG
AGACAGAAACTGTTTGAGTCAACTCAAGGATGGTTTGAGGGACTGTTTAACAGATCCCCTTGGTTTACCA
CCTTGATATCTACCATTATGGGACCCCTCATTGTACTCCTAATGATTTTGCTCTTCGGACCCTGCATTCT
TAATCGATTAGTCCAATTTGTTAAAGACAGGATATCAGTGGTCCAGGCTCTAGTTTTGACTCAACAATAT
CACCAGCTGAAGCCTATAGAGTACGAGCCATAGATAAAATAAAAGATTTTATTTAGTCTCCAGAAAAAGG
GGGGAATGAAAGACCCCACCTGTAGGTTTGGCAAGCTAGCTTAAGTAACGCCATTTTGCAAGGCATGGAA
AAATACATAACTGAGAATAGAGAAGTTCAGATCAAGGTCAGGAACAGATGGAACAGCTGAATATGGGCCA
AACAGGATATCTGTGGTAAGCAGTTCCTGCCCCGGCTCAGGGCCAAGAACAGATGGAACAGCTGAATATG
GGCCAAACAGGATATCTGTGGTAAGCAGTTCCTGCCCCGGCTCAGGGCCAAGAACAGATGGTCCCCAGAT
GCGGTCCAGCCCTCAGCAGTTTCTAGAGAACCATCAGATGTTTCCAGGGTGCCCCAAGGACCTGAAATGA
CCCTGTGCCTTATTTGAACTAACCAATCAGTTCGCTTCTCGCTTCTGTTCGCGCGCTTCTGCTCCCCGAG
CTCAATAAAAGAGCCCACAACCCCTCACTCGGCGCGCCAGTCCTCCGAAGGTCAGGAACAGATGGAACAG
CTGAATATGGGCCAAACAGGATATCTGTGGTAAGCAGTTCCTGCCCCGGCTCAGGGCCAAGAACAGATGG
AACAGCTGAATATGGGCCAAACAGGATATCTGTGGTAAGCAGTTCCTGCCCCGGCTCAGGGCCAAGAACA
GATGGTCCCCAGATGCGGTCCAGCCCTCAGCAGTTTCTAGAGAACCATCAGATGTTTCCAGGGTGCCCCA
AGGACCTGAAATGACCCTGTGCCTTATTTGAACTAACCAATCAGTTCGCTTCTCGCTTCTGTTCGCGCGC
TTCTGCTCCCCGAGCTCAATAAAAGAGCCCACAACCCCTCACTCGGCGCGCCAGTCCTCCGATTGACTGA
GTCGCCCGGGTACCCGTGTATCCAATAAACCCTCTTGCAGTTGCATCCGACTTGTGGTCTCGCTGTTCCT
TGGGAGGGTCTCCTCTGAGTGATTGACTACCCGTCAGCGGGGGTCTTTCATATGCGGTGTGAAATACCGC
ACAGATGCGTAAGGAGAAAATACCGCATCAGGCGCTCTTCCGCTTCCTCGCTCACTGACTCGCTGCGCTC
GGTCGTTCGGCTGCGGCGAGCGGTATCAGCTCACTCAAAGGCGGTAATACGGTTATCCACAGAATCAGGG
GATAACGCAGGAAAGAACATGTGAGCAAAAGGCCAGCAAAAGGCCAGGAACCGTAAAAAGGCCGCGTTGC
TGGCGTTTTTCCATAGGCTCCGCCCCCCTGACGAGCATCACAAAAATCGACGCTCAAGTCAGAGGTGGCG
AAACCCGACAGGACTATAAAGATACCAGGCGTTTCCCCCTGGAAGCTCCCTCGTGCGCTCTCCTGTTCCG
ACCCTGCCGCTTACCGGATACCTGTCCGCCTTTCTCCCTTCGGGAAGCGTGGCGCTTTCTCATAGCTCAC
GCTGTAGGTATCTCAGTTCGGTGTAGGTCGTTCGCTCCAAGCTGGGCTGTGTGCACGAACCCCCCGTTCA
GCCCGACCGCTGCGCCTTATCCGGTAACTATCGTCTTGAGTCCAACCCGGTAAGACACGACTTATCGCCA
CTGGCAGCAGCCACTGGTAACAGGATTAGCAGAGCGAGGTATGTAGGCGGTGCTACAGAGTTCTTGAAGT
GGTGGCCTAACTACGGCTACACTAGAAGGACAGTATTTGGTATCTGCGCTCTGCTGAAGCCAGTTACCTT
CGGAAAAAGAGTTGGTAGCTCTTGATCCGGCAAACAAACCACCGCTGGTAGCGGTGGTTTTTTTGTTTGC
AAGCAGCAGATTACGCGCAGAAAAAAAGGATCTCAAGAAGATCCTTTGATCTTTTCTACGGGGTCTGACG
CTCAGTGGAACGAAAACTCACGTTAAGGGATTTTGGTCATGAGATTATCAAAAAGGATCTTCACCTAGAT
CCTTTTAAATTAAAAATGAAGTTTTAAATCAATCTAAAGTATATATGAGTAAACTTGGTCTGACAGTTAC
CAATGCTTAATCAGTGAGGCACCTATCTCAGCGATCTGTCTATTTCGTTCATCCATAGTTGCCTGACTCC
CCGTCGTGTAGATAACTACGATACGGGAGGGCTTACCATCTGGCCCCAGTGCTGCAATGATACCGCGAGA
CCCACGCTCACCGGCTCCAGATTTATCAGCAATAAACCAGCCAGCCGGAAGGGCCGAGCGCAGAAGTGGT
CCTGCAACTTTATCCGCCTCCATCCAGTCTATTAATTGTTGCCGGGAAGCTAGAGTAAGTAGTTCGCCAG
TTAATAGTTTGCGCAACGTTGTTGCCATTGCTGCAGGCATCGTGGTGTCACGCTCGTCGTTTGGTATGGC
TTCATTCAGCTCCGGTTCCCAACGATCAAGGCGAGTTACATGATCCCCCATGTTGTGCAAAAAAGCGGTT
AGCTCCTTCGGTCCTCCGATCGTTGTCAGAAGTAAGTTGGCCGCAGTGTTATCACTCATGGTTATGGCAG
CACTGCATAATTCTCTTACTGTCATGCCATCCGTAAGATGCTTTTCTGTGACTGGTGAGTACTCAACCAA
GTCATTCTGAGAATAGTGTATGCGGCGACCGAGTTGCTCTTGCCCGGCGTCAACACGGGATAATACCGCG
CCACATAGCAGAACTTTAAAAGTGCTCATCATTGGAAAACGTTCTTCGGGGCGAAAACTCTCAAGGATCT
TACCGCTGTTGAGATCCAGTTCGATGTAACCCACTCGTGCACCCAACTGATCTTCAGCATCTTTTACTTT
CACCAGCGTTTCTGGGTGAGCAAAAACAGGAAGGCAAAATGCCGCAAAAAAGGGAATAAGGGCGACACGG
AAATGTTGAATACTCATACTCTTCCTTTTTCAATATTATTGAAGCATTTATCAGGGTTATTGTCTCATGA
GCGGATACATATTTGAATGTATTTAGAAAAATAAACAAATAGGGGTTCCGCGCACATTTCCCCGAAAAGT
GCCACCTGACGTCTAAGAAACCATTATTATCATGACATTAACCTATAAAAATAGGCGTATCACGAGGCCC
TTTCGTCTTCAAGAATTCTCATGTTTGACAGCTTATCATCGATTAGTCCAATTTGTTAAAGACAGGATAT
CAGTGGTCCAGGCTCTAGTTTTGACTCAACAATATCACCAGCTGAAGCCTATAGAGTACGAGCCATAGAT
AAAATAAAAGATTTTATTTAGTCTCCAGAAAAAGGGGGG
