[The description below was written by a language model from this plasmid's Addgene catalogue record.]
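Description:
pNCA is a bacterial plasmid carrying a full-length, non-permuted proviral clone of wild-type Moloney murine leukemia virus (M-MuLV). The backbone is a roughly 2.1 kb ClaI–NdeI fragment of pBR322. It supports propagation in E. coli and confers ampicillin resistance. The record lists the copy number as unknown. No feature table is provided, so the positions of individual elements cannot be described.

The insert is about 8 kb of proviral DNA, assembled from two pieces: a 5.5 kb ClaI–HindIII fragment from pA8.2, a permuted full-length M-MuLV genome cloned in pACYC177, and a 2.5 kb HindIII–NdeI fragment from pNDE. Joining them between the ClaI and NdeI sites of pBR322 restores the linear, integrated-provirus arrangement from a permuted clone and leaves no flanking cellular sequences. The depositor describes the result as an 11 kb clone, slightly more than the sum of the stated fragment sizes, so all of these figures should be treated as approximate.

A non-permuted provirus of this kind would generally be expected to have long terminal repeats at both ends. These supply the viral promoter, polyadenylation signals and integration sequences, and they flank the packaging signal and the gag, pol and env genes. The record does not itemise these parts.

A complete wild-type proviral clone like this one typically serves as a source of replication-competent virus after introduction into permissive mammalian cells, and as a parental template for engineering viral mutants. The associated publication examined the sequence and spacing requirements of a retroviral integration site, which points to use of the clone in genetic studies of M-MuLV replication and integration.
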