Addgene plasmid #17363: pNCA
Depositing lab: Stephen Goff. Depositing organization: Columbia University. Publication: Sequence and spacing requirements of a retrovirus integration site. Colicelli J, Goff SP. J Mol Biol. 1988 Jan 5. 199(1):47-59. 10.1016/0022-2836(88)90378-6 PubMed 3351923.
Backbone
  Vector backbone: pBR322
  Backbone size w/o insert (bp): 2100
Growth in bacteria
  Bacterial resistance: Ampicillin, 100 μg/mL
  Growth temperature: 37°C
  Growth strain: DH5alpha
  Copy number: Unknown
Gene/Insert
  Gene/Insert name: MMLV proviral DNA
  Species: Moloney murine leukemia virus
  Insert size (bp): 8000
  Cloning method: Restriction Enzyme; 5′ cloning site ClaI (unknown if destroyed); 3′ cloning site NdeI (unknown if destroyed)
  Sequencing primers: 5′ n/a
Terms and licenses: Academic/Nonprofit Terms; Industry Terms: Not Available to Industry
Depositor comments: The plasmid pA8.2 is a full-length permuted copy of the M-MuLV genome in the vector pACYC177 (Lobel & Goff, 1984). The full-length, non-permuted M-MuLV clone pNCA was constructed from the 5.5 kb ClaI- HindIII fragment of pA8.2, the 2.5 kb HindIII-NdeI fragment of pNDE (Colicelli & Goff. 1985) and the 2.1 kb ClaI-NdeI fragment of pBR322. It is, in effect, an 11kb non-permuted wild-type clone reconstructed from a permuted clone and with no flanking cellular sequences.
How to cite: pNCA was a gift from Stephen Goff (Addgene plasmid # 17363 ; http://n2t.net/addgene:17363 ; RRID:Addgene_17363)
